>Addgene plasmid #63829 | pTd-4-15-13-4 | addgene partial sequence | sequence record 108587 | mCherry-F 5'-ccccgtaatgcagaagaaga-3'
GGCGAAATCAAGATGCGCTTAAAGTTAAAAGACGGCGGTCACTACGACGCAGAAGTTAAAACGACGTACA
TGGCCAAGAAACCGGTTCAGTTACCGGGCGCTTACAAAACCGACATCAAACTCGACATCACCAGCCACAA
CGAAGACTACACCATCGTCGAACAGTACGAACGCGCAGAAGGTCGTCACAGCACCGGTGCTGAATTCGTA
CACCTAAGGAGGTGTACAGCATGAAACGTAAACTCGAGGAACTTTTCACGGGGGTCGTCCCAATTCTGGT
AGAATTAGACGGTGATGTAAACGGGCACAAGTTTAGCGTCAGCGGAGAGGGCGAGGGGGACGCCACCTAC
GGTAAACTTACCCTTAAGTTTATTTGCACGACGGGCAAATTACCCGTTCCGTGGCCAACGCTCGTCACTA
CTTTCGGCTACGGCGTTCAGTGCTTCGCGAGATATCCGGATCACATGAAGCAGCACGATTTCTTCAAGTC
GGCCATGCCAGAGGGTTACGTTCAGGAGAGAACTATATTTTTCAAGGACGACGGCAATTACAAGACACGC
GCCGAAGTCAAGTTCGAAGGCGATACCCTGGTTAACCGTATCGAGTTAAAAGGTATCGATTTTAAAGAAG
ACGGAAACATTCTCGGTCACAAACTCGAATACAACTATAACAGCCATAATGTCTACATTATGGCTGACAA
ACAGAAGAACGGCATTAAGGTTAACTTC
