>Addgene plasmid #63829 | pTd-4-15-13-4 | addgene partial sequence | sequence record 108588 | jkRFP-R 5'-gctttggaaccgtactggaa-3'
GCCTTTGGTAACTTTGAGTTTAGCGGTCTGGGTACCTTCGTACGGACGACCTTCGCCTTCCCCTTCGATT
TCGAACTCGTGACCGTTAACCGAGCCCTCCATGCGAACTTTAAAACGCATAAATTCTTTGATAACGTCTT
CGGAGCTCGCTTTCATGATACCTCCTTACGGAGGTATTTTTTGACGTCCTTATAGAGTTCGTCCATACCG
AGGGTGATGCCTGCCGCCGTTACAAATTCGAGAAGGACCATGTGGTCGCGCTTCTCGTTTGGATCTTTGG
AGAGCGCGCTCTGGGTGCTGAGATAATGATTGTCCGGGAGGAGGACCGGACCGTCGCCGATCGGCGTATT
CTGTTGGTAATGGTCGGCGAGCTGTACCGAGCCGTCCTCGATGTTATGACGAATCTTAAAGTTTGCTTTG
ATACCGTTCTTTTGTTTATCGGCGGTAATGTAGACGTTATCGGAAATCGCGTTATACTCTAACTTGTGAC
CTAAAATGTTGCCGTCCTCTTTGAAGTCGATACCTTTGAGTTCGATGCGATTAACGAGCGTATCGCCCTC
GAACTTAACTTCTGCGCGGGTTTTATAATTACCGTCGTCCTTGAAGAAGATGGTGCGCTCCTGTACATAG
CCTTCGGGCATAGCCGATTTGAAGAAATCGTGTTGCTTCATGTGGTCTGGATAGCGCGCGAAGCACTGGA
CG
