>Addgene plasmid #63829 | pTd-4-15-13-4 | depositor partial sequence | sequence record 109550 | Insert DNA Sequence
TCTAGAAGAAAGGCTCAGATAAGCTTACGAGAGGAAACAATGGTCGACAAGGGCGAAGAACTCTTTACCG
GCGTCGTCCCGATCCTGGTAGAGCTTGACGGCGATGTCAACGGTCATAAGTTTAGCGTTAGCGGCGAAGG
CGAGGGCGACGCGACGTACGGTAAATTAACCTTAAAATTCATCTGTACAACCGGTAAATTACCGGTACCG
TGGCCCACGTTAGTTACCACCCTTACCTGGGGCGTCCAGTGCTTCGCGCGCTATCCAGACCACATGAAGC
AACACGATTTCTTCAAATCGGCTATGCCCGAAGGCTATGTACAGGAGCGCACCATCTTCTTCAAGGACGA
CGGTAATTATAAAACCCGCGCAGAAGTTAAGTTCGAGGGCGATACGCTCGTTAATCGCATCGAACTCAAA
GGTATCGACTTCAAAGAGGACGGCAACATTTTAGGTCACAAGTTAGAGTATAACGCGATTTCCGATAACG
TCTACATTACCGCCGATAAACAAAAGAACGGTATCAAAGCAAACTTTAAGATTCGTCATAACATCGAGGA
CGGCTCGGTACAGCTCGCCGACCATTACCAACAGAATACGCCGATCGGCGACGGTCCGGTCCTCCTCCCG
GACAATCATTATCTCAGCACCCAGAGCGCGCTCTCCAAAGATCCAAACGAGAAGCGCGACCACATGGTCC
TTCTCGAATTTGTAACGGCGGCAGGCATCACCCTCGGTATGGACGAACTCTATAAGGACGTCAAAAAATA
CCTCCGTAAGGAGGTATCATGAAAGCGAGCTCCGAAGACGTTATCAAAGAATTTATGCGTTTTAAAGTTC
GCATGGAGGGCTCGGTTAACGGTCACGAGTTCGAAATCGAAGGGGAAGGCGAAGGTCGTCCGTACGAAGG
TACCCAGACCGCTAAACTCAAAGTTACCAAAGGCGGTCCCTTACCGTTCGCTTGGGATATTTTAAGCCCG
CAGTTCCAGTACGGTTCCAAAGCTTACGTTAAACACCCGGCGGACATCCCGGACTACCTTAAATTATCCT
TCCCCGAAGGGTTTAAGTGGGAGCGCGTTATGAACTTCGAGGACGGCGGCGTCGTTACCGTTACCCAGGA
CTCCTCCCTTCAAGACGGCGAGTTCATCTACAAAGTTAAACTTCGCGGTACCAACTTCCCATCCGATGGT
CCGGTCATGCAGAAGAAGACCATGGGTTGGGAAGCTTCCACCGAGCGCATGTATCCGGAGGACGGCGCTT
TAAAAGGCGAAATCAAGATGCGCTTAAAGTTAAAAGACGGCGGTCACTACGACGCAGAAGTTAAAACGAC
GTACATGGCCAAGAAACCGGTTCAGTTACCGGGCGCTTACAAAACCGACATCAAACTCGACATCACCAGC
CACAACGAAGACTACACCATCGTCGAACAGTACGAACGCGCAGAAGGTCGTCACAGCACCGGTGCTGAAT
TCGTACACCTAAGGAGGTGTACAGCATGAAACGTAAACTCGAGGAACTTTTCACGGGGGTCGTCCCAATT
CTGGTAGAATTAGACGGTGATGTAAACGGGCACAAGTTTAGCGTCAGCGGAGAGGGCGAGGGGGACGCCA
CCTACGGTAAACTTACCCTTAAGTTTATTTGCACGACGGGCAAATTACCCGTTCCGTGGCCAACGCTCGT
CACTACTTTCGGCTACGGCGTTCAGTGCTTCGCGAGATATCCGGATCACATGAAGCAGCACGATTTCTTC
AAGTCGGCCATGCCAGAGGGTTACGTTCAGGAGAGAACTATATTTTTCAAGGACGACGGCAATTACAAGA
CACGCGCCGAAGTCAAGTTCGAAGGCGATACCCTGGTTAACCGTATCGAGTTAAAAGGTATCGATTTTAA
AGAAGACGGAAACATTCTCGGTCACAAACTCGAATACAACTATAACAGCCATAATGTCTACATTATGGCT
GACAAACAGAAGAACGGCATTAAGGTTAACTTCAAAATTCGCCACAACATCGAAGACGGTAGCGTCCAAC
TAGCAGACCATTATCAACAAAATACTCCTATCGGCGACGGCCCAGTCCTTTTACCAGACAACCATTACCT
TAGCACACAAAGCGCCCTTAGCAAAGATCCCAACGAGAAGCGCGACCACATGGTCCTTCTCGAATTTGTC
ACAGCGGCAGGGATCACCCACGGCATGGACGAACTCTACAAATAATAATTAATTAAAAAAAAAAACCCCG
CCCCTGACAGGGCGGGGTTTTTTTTTCTAATATGCGGCCGCCATCAAATAAAACGAAAGGCTCAGTCGAA
AGACTGGGCCTTTCGTTTTATCTGTTGTTTGTCGGTGAACGCTCTCCTGAGTAGGACAAATCCGCCGCCC
TAGAGCATGC
