>Addgene plasmid #63829 | pTd-4-15-13-4 | addgene partial sequence | sequence record 109576 | CAT-R 5'-GCAACTGACTGAAATGCCTC-3'
ATATCCAGTGATTTTTTTCTCCATTTTAGCTTCCTTAGCTCCTGAAAATCTCGATAACTCAAAAAATACG
CCCGGTAGTGATCTTATTTCATTATGGTGAAAGTTGGAACCTCTTACGTGAACCTAGGCCTTACTGCAGA
TCACACTGGCTCACCTTCGGGTGGGCCTTTCTGCGTTTATATACTAGAGAGAGAATATAAAAAGCCAGAT
TATTAATCCGGCTTTTTTATTATTTAGGATCCATTGACGGCTAGCTCAGTCCAAGGTACAGTGCTAGCTT
CTAGAAGAAAGGCTCAGATAAGCTTACGAGAGGAAACAATGGTCGACAAGGGCGAAGAACTCTTTACCGG
CGTCGTCCCGATCCTGGTAGAGCTTGACGGCGATGTCAACGGTCATAAGTTTAGCGTTAGCGGCGAAGGC
GAGGGCGACGCGACGTACGGTAAATTAACCTTAAAATTCATCTGTACAACCGGTAAATTACCGGTACCGT
GGCCCACGTTAGTTACCACCCTTACCTGGGGCGTCCAGTGCTTCGCGCGCTATCCAGACCACATGAAGCA
ACACGATTTCTTCAAATCGGCTATGCCCGAAGGCTATGTACAGGAGCGCACCATCTTCTTCAAGGACGAC
GGTAATTATAAAACCCGCGCAGAAGTTAAGTTCGAGGGCGATACGCTCGTTAATCGCATCGAACTC
