[The description below was written by a language model from this plasmid's Addgene catalogue record.]
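Description:
pTd-4-15-13-4 is a bacterial expression plasmid built on the FTV3 backbone. It is maintained at high copy number in E. coli under chloramphenicol selection. The record does not name the origin of replication, and no feature table is provided, so the exact layout of backbone elements cannot be described beyond these catalogue fields.

The payload is a synthetic three-gene operon encoding the fluorescent reporters CFP, mRFP1 and GFPmut3b, transcribed from J23100, a strong constitutive synthetic promoter from the Anderson collection. The construct is one of a series designed to test a biophysical model of translational coupling, the phenomenon in which translation of an upstream coding sequence influences initiation at the downstream one, for example through ribosome re-initiation and through elongating ribosomes unfolding inhibitory mRNA structure around the downstream ribosome binding site. The name encodes the design parameters. Each intergenic distance is -4 nt, meaning adjacent coding sequences overlap by four nucleotides. The coupling free energy is -15 kcal/mol at the CFP–RFP junction and -13 kcal/mol at the RFP–GFP junction. The ribosome binding site driving CFP, the first gene, is designed for a translation rate of about 5000 on the model's arbitrary-unit scale.

Because the three proteins are spectrally distinguishable, their fluorescence can be measured from the same cells. This lets expression of the downstream genes be related to upstream translation and compared with model predictions. The intended use is therefore validation of quantitative design rules for coordinating protein expression ratios within bacterial operons.
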