Addgene plasmid #63829: pTd-4-15-13-4
Purpose: This plasmid is designed to validate the biophysical model of translational coupling
Depositing lab: Howard Salis. Depositing organization: Pennsylvania State University. Publication: A predictive biophysical model of translational coupling to coordinate and control protein expression in bacterial operons. Tian T, Salis HM. Nucleic Acids Res. 2015 Aug 18;43(14):7137-51. doi: 10.1093/nar/gkv635. Epub 2015 Jun 27. PubMed 26117546.
Backbone
  Vector backbone: FTV3
  Vector type: Bacterial Expression
Growth in bacteria
  Bacterial resistance: Chloramphenicol, 25 μg/mL
  Growth temperature: 37°C
  Growth strain: DH10B
  Copy number: High Copy
Gene/Insert
  Gene/Insert name: CFP, mRFP1 and GFPmut3b
  Species: Synthetic
  Mutation: The intergenic distance between each gene is -4 nt. The dG_coupling between CFP and RFP is -15kcal/mol, dG_coupling between RFP and GFP is -13kcal/mol. CFPRBS is around 5000 au
  Promoter: J23100
  Cloning method: Restriction Enzyme; 5′ cloning site unknown (unknown if destroyed); 3′ cloning site unknown (unknown if destroyed)
  Sequencing primers: 5′ Cat-R
Terms and licenses: Academic/Nonprofit Terms; Industry Terms: Not Available to Industry
How to cite: pTd-4-15-13-4 was a gift from Howard Salis (Addgene plasmid # 63829 ; http://n2t.net/addgene:63829 ; RRID:Addgene_63829)
